>Addgene plasmid | lentiCas9-Blast Sequencing Result | analyzer sequence | sequence record 83406
CAGTCAATCTTTCACAAATTTTGTAATCCAGAGGTTGATTACCGATAAGCTTGATATCGAATTCTTAGCC
CTCCCACACATAACCAGAGGGCAGCAATTCACGAATCCCAACTGCCGTCGGCTGTCCATCACTGTCCTTC
ACTATGGCTTTGATCCCAGGATGCAGATCGAGAAGCACCTGTCGGCACCGTCCGCAGGGGCTCAAGATGC
CCCTGTTCTCATTTCCGATCGCGACGATACAAGTCAGGTTGCCAGCTGCCGCAGCAGCAGCAGTGCCCAG
CACCACGAGTTCTGCACAAGGTCCCCCAGTAAAATGATATACATTGACACCAGTGAAGATGCGGCCGTCG
CTAGAGAGAGCTGCGCTGGCGACGCTGTAGTCTTCAGAGATGGGGATGCTGTTGATTGTAGCCGTTGCTC
TTTCAATGAGGGTGGATTCTTCTTGAGACAAAGGCTTGGCCATCGGTCCAGGATTCTCTTCGACATCTCC
GGCTTGTTTCAGCAGAGAGAAGTTTGTTGCGCCGGATCCCTTATCGTCATCGTCTTTGTAATCTTTCTTC
TTCTTAGCCTGTCCAGCCTTCTTTGTGGCGGCAGGTCGCTTGTCGCCTCCCAGCTGAGACAGGTCGATCC
GTGTCTCGTACAGGCCGGTGATGCTCTGGTGGATCAGGGTGGCGTCCAGCACCTCTTTGGTGCTGGTGTA
CCTCTTCCGGTCGATGGTGGTGTCAAAGTACTTGAAGGCGGCAGGGGCTCCCAGATTGGTCAGGGTAAAC
AGGTGGATGATATTCTCGGCCTGCTCTCTGATGGGCTTATCCCGGTGCTTGTTGTAGGCGGACAGCACTT
TGTCCAGATTAGCGTCGGCCAGGATCACTCTCTTGGAGAACTCGCTGATCTGCTCGATGATCTCGTCCAG
GTAGTGCTTGTGCTGTTCCACAAACAGCTGTTTCTGCTCATTATCCTCGGGGGAGCCCTTCAGCTTCTCA
TAGTGGCTGGCCAGGTACAGGAAGTTCACATATTTGGAGGGCAGGGCCAGTTCGTTTCCCTTCTGCAGTT
CGCCGGCAGA
